>Addgene plasmid #15375 | myc-Med31 pBacPAK8 | addgene partial sequence | sequence record 21866 | 15375 with polyhedrin-F
ACCTATAAATACGGATCTATGGAACAGAAGTTGATTTCCGAAGAAGACCTCGAGATGGCCGCGGCCGTCG
CTATGGAGACAGATGATGCTGGAAATCGGCTTCGGTTTCAGTTGGAGTTGGAATTTGTGCAATGTTTAGC
CAACCCAAACTACCTTAATTTTCTTGCCCAAAGAGGTTACTTCAAAGACAAAGCTTTTGTTAATTATCTT
AAGTATTTGCTTTACTGGAAAGAACCAGAATATGCCAAATATCTAAAGTACCCTCAGTGCTTACATATGT
TAGAGCTGCTCCAGTATGAGCACTTTCGCAAGGAGCTGGTGAATGCGCAGTGTGCGAAGTTCATCGACGA
GCAGCAGATTCTGCACTGGCAGCACTACTCTCGGAAGCGGGTGCGTCTTCAGCAAGCCCTGGCCGAGCAG
CAGCAGCAGAATAACACAGCAGGGAAATGAGGATCCTCTAGAAGATCTGGTACCGAGCTCGAATTCCCGG
GCGGCCGCTTAATTAATTGATCCGGGTTATTAGTACATTTATTAAGCGCTAGATTCTGTGCGTTGTTGAT
TTACAGACAATTGTTGTACGTATTTTAATAATTCATTAAATTTATAATCTTT
