[The description below was written by a language model from this plasmid's Addgene catalogue record.]
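Description:
myc-Med31 pBacPAK8 is a baculovirus transfer vector built on the commercial pBacPAK8 backbone (about 5.5 kb without insert) and used to construct recombinant baculoviruses for protein expression in insect cells. It is maintained in E. coli as an ordinary plasmid under ampicillin selection; the record lists the copy number as unknown and does not itemise the origin of replication. No feature table accompanies the entry, so the promoter and flanking viral sequences are not explicitly recorded. Transfer vectors of this family generally place the insert downstream of a strong very-late baculoviral promoter such as polyhedrin. That cassette sits between AcMNPV-derived flanking sequences, which allow homologous recombination with viral DNA in co-transfected insect cells and so move the expression cassette into the viral genome.

The payload is an approximately 400 bp insert encoding mouse Med31 (also known as Soh1), a small subunit of the Mediator transcriptional coactivator complex. It was cloned by restriction digestion between XhoI (5′) and BamHI (3′) sites, both of which remain intact. The protein carries an N-terminal myc epitope tag, described as being supplied by the backbone, which permits detection and immunoprecipitation with anti-myc antibodies.

The associated publication concerns the identification of mammalian Mediator subunits related to yeast Mediator components. This suggests the construct was intended for producing tagged Med31 in baculovirus-infected insect cells, for example for co-expression and interaction studies with other Mediator subunits, although the record does not spell out specific experiments.
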