Addgene plasmid #15375: myc-Med31 pBacPAK8
Depositing lab: Joan Conaway & Ronald Conaway. Depositing organization: Stowers Institute for Medical Research. Publication: Identification of mammalian Mediator subunits with similarities to yeast Mediator subunits Srb5, Srb6, Med11, and Rox3. Sato S, Tomomori-Sato C, Banks CA, Sorokina I, Parmely TJ, Kong SE, Jin J, Cai Y, Lane WS, Brower CS, Conaway RC, Conaway JW. J Biol Chem. 2003 Apr 25. 278(17):15123-7. 10.1074/jbc.C300054200 PubMed 12584197.
Backbone
  Vector backbone: pBacPAK8
  Backbone manufacturer: Clontech
  Backbone size w/o insert (bp): 5538
  Vector type: Baculovirus construction
Growth in bacteria
  Bacterial resistance: Ampicillin, 100 μg/mL
  Growth temperature: 37°C
  Growth strain: DH5alpha
  Copy number: Unknown
Gene/Insert
  Gene/Insert name: Med31 (alt name: soh1)
  Species: M. musculus (mouse)
  Insert size (bp): 400
  Entrez Gene: Med31 (a.k.a. CGI-125, l11Jus15, 3110004H13Rik, RP23-207N15.5)
  Tag / fusion protein: myc (N terminal on backbone)
  Cloning method: Restriction Enzyme; 5′ cloning site Xho1 (not destroyed); 3′ cloning site BamH1 (not destroyed)
  Sequencing primers: 5′ Bac1; 3′ Bac2
Terms and licenses: Academic/Nonprofit Terms; Industry Terms: Not Available to Industry
How to cite: myc-Med31 pBacPAK8 was a gift from Joan Conaway & Ronald Conaway (Addgene plasmid # 15375 ; http://n2t.net/addgene:15375 ; RRID:Addgene_15375)
